Addgene plasmid #100678: YCe1889 HC_Kan_SV40-polyA_p11
Purpose: part designed to occupy position 11 of EMMA. Functional category: polyadenylation signal sequence
Depositing lab: Yizhi Cai. Depositing organization: University of Edinburgh. Publication: EMMA: An Extensible Mammalian Modular Assembly Toolkit for the Rapid Design and Production of Diverse Expression Vectors. Martella A, Matjusaitis M, Auxillos J, Pollard SM, Cai Y. ACS Synth Biol. 2017 Apr 24. doi: 10.1021/acssynbio.7b00016. PubMed 28418644.
Backbone
  Vector backbone: pSMART HC_Kan
  Vector type: Synthetic Biology
Growth in bacteria
  Bacterial resistance: Kanamycin, 50 μg/mL
  Growth temperature: 37°C
  Growth strain: DH5alpha
  Copy number: High Copy
Gene/Insert
  Gene/Insert name: SV40-polyA
  Cloning method: Restriction Enzyme; 5′ cloning site Unknown (unknown if destroyed); 3′ cloning site Unknown (unknown if destroyed)
Terms and licenses: Academic/Nonprofit Terms; Industry Terms: Not Available to Industry
Depositor comments: SV40-polyA terminator sequence.
How to cite: YCe1889 HC_Kan_SV40-polyA_p11 was a gift from Yizhi Cai (Addgene plasmid # 100678 ; http://n2t.net/addgene:100678 ; RRID:Addgene_100678)
