[The description below was written by a language model from this plasmid's Addgene catalogue record and pLannotate feature annotations shown in this document.]
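Description:
YCe1889 HC_Kan_SV40-polyA_p11 is a small synthetic-biology part plasmid of roughly 1.9 kb from the EMMA (Extensible Mammalian Modular Assembly) toolkit, built on the pSMART HC_Kan backbone. It is a storage and donor vector rather than an expression construct. It is propagated in E. coli at high copy number from a ColE1/pUC-type origin and selected with kanamycin through an aph(3')-Ia aminoglycoside phosphotransferase gene, which the annotation places downstream of a cat gene promoter. The backbone is transcriptionally insulated. A tonB terminator lies upstream of the resistance cassette, a T7 early terminator lies between the marker and the origin, and a T3 early terminator separates the origin from the cloning region. This arrangement limits read-through between the vector and the insert.

The only payload is the SV40 polyadenylation signal, an element of about 120 bp that directs cleavage and polyadenylation of mammalian transcripts and so acts as a terminator for a Pol II expression unit. The part is formatted to occupy position 11 of the EMMA assembly scheme, in the polyadenylation-signal functional category. In that scheme, standardized parts from defined positions are combined in a fixed order to produce mammalian expression vectors. The record does not state the flanking cloning sites or the assembly overhangs, and no promoter, coding sequence or mammalian selection marker is present on this plasmid.

Two sequence records are provided, a depositor sequence and a repository sequencing result. They show the same seven features in opposite orientation and differ by only a few nucleotides in length. The sequencing result annotates KanR as a slightly shorter fragment.
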