Features (pLannotate 1.2.2; 7 found; start..end, strand, type, name):
     66..187     +  polyA_signal   SV40 poly(A) signal: SV40 polyadenylation signal
    283..312     +  terminator     T3Te terminator: phage T3 early transcription terminator
    334..921     +  rep_origin     ori: high-copy-number ColE1/pMB1/pBR322/pUC origin of replication
    933..960     -  terminator     T7Te terminator: phage T7 early transcription terminator
    984..1799    -  CDS            KanR: aminoglycoside phosphotransferase; aph(3')-Ia; confers resistance to kanamycin in bacteria or G418 (Geneticin®) in eukaryotes
   1800..1902    -  promoter       cat promoter: promoter of the E. coli cat gene encoding chloramphenicol acetyltransferase
   1903..1934    -  terminator     tonB terminator: bidirectional E. coli tonB-P14 transcription terminator
>Addgene plasmid #100678 | YCe1889 HC_Kan_SV40-polyA_p11 | depositor full sequence | sequence record 189601 | YCe1889 HC_Kan_SV40-polyA_p11 sequence 1943 bps
GGAGGTCAGGTATGATTTAAATGGTCAGTATTGAGCGATATCTAGAGAATTCGTACGTCTCGGGTAACTT
GTTTATTGCAGCTTATAATGGTTACAAATAAAGCAATAGCATCACAAATTTCACAAATAAAGCATTTTTT
TCACTGCATTCTAGTTGTGGTTTGTCCAAACTCATCAATGTATCTTATCATGTCTGTCGTCCGAGACGAA
AACGAATTCAAGCTTGATATCATTCAGGACGAGCCTCAGACTCCAGCGTAACTGGACTGCAATCAACTCA
CTGGCTCACCTTCACGGGTGGGCCTTTCTTCGGTAGAAAATCAAAGGATCTTCTTGAGATCCTTTTTTTC
TGCGCGTAATCTGCTGCTTGCAAACAAAAAAACCACCGCTACCAGCGGTGGTTTGTTTGCCGGATCAAGA
GCTACCAACTCTTTTTCCGAGGTAACTGGCTTCAGCAGAGCGCAGATACCAAATACTGTTCTTCTAGTGT
AGCCGTAGTTAGGCCACCACTTCAAGAACTCTGTAGCACCGCCTACATACCTCGCTCTGCTAATCCTGTT
ACCAGTGGCTGCTGCCAGTGGCGATAAGTCGTGTCTTACCGGGTTGGACTCAAGACGATAGTTACCGGAT
AAGGCGCAGCGGTCGGGCTGAACGGGGGGTTCGTGCACACAGCCCAGCTTGGAGCGAACGACCTACACCG
AACTGAGATACCTACAGCGTGAGCTATGAGAAAGCGCCACGCTTCCCGAAGGGAGAAAGGCGGACAGGTA
TCCGGTAAGCGGCAGGGTCGGAACAGGAGAGCGCACGAGGGAGCTTCCAGGGGGAAACGCCTGGTATCTT
TATAGTCCTGTCGGGTTTCGCCACCTCTGACTTGAGCATCGATTTTTGTGATGCTCGTCAGGGGGGCGGA
GCCTATGGAAAAACGCCAGCAACGCAGAAAGGCCCACCCGAAGGTGAGCCAGGTGATTACATTTGGGCCC
TCATTAGAAAAACTCATCGAGCATCAAGTGAAACTGCAATTTATTCATATCAGGATTATCAATACCATAT
TTTTGAAAAAGCCGTTTCTGTAATGAAGGAGAAAACTCACCGAGGCAGTTCCATAGGATGGCAAGATCCT
GGTATCGGTCTGCGATTCCGACTCGTCCAACATCAATACAACCTATTAATTTCCCCTCGTCAAAAATAAG
GTTATCAAGTGAGAAATCACCATGAGTGACGACTGAATCCGGTGAGAATGGCAAAAGCTTATGCATTTCT
TTCCAGACTTGTTCAACAGGCCAGCCATTACGCTCGTCATCAAAATCACTCGCACCAACCAAACCGTTAT
TCATTCGTGATTGCGCCTGAGCGAGACGAAATACGCGATCGCCGTTAAAAGGACAATTACAAACAGGAAT
CGAATGCAACCGGCGCAGGAACACTGCCAGCGCATCAACAATATTTTCACCTGAATCAGGATATTCTTCT
AATACCTGGAATGCTGTTTTCCCTGGGATCGCAGTGGTGAGTAACCATGCATCATCAGGAGTACGGATAA
AATGCTTGATGGTCGGAAGAGGCATAAATTCCGTCAGCCAGTTTAGCCTGACCATCTCATCTGTAACATC
ATTGGCAACGCTACCTTTGCCATGTTTCAGAAACAACTCTGGCGCATCGGGCTTCCCATACAATCGATAG
ATTGTCGCACCTGATTGCCCGACATTATCGCGAGCCCATTTATACCCATATAAATCAGCATCCATGTTGG
AATTTAATCGCGGCCTCGAGCAAGACGTTTCCCGTTGAATATGGCTCATTTTAGCTTCCTTAGCTCCTGA
AAATCTCGATAACTCAAAAAATACGCCCGGTAGTGATCTTATTTCATTATGGTGAAAGTTGGAACCTCTT
ACGTGCCGATCAAGTCAAAAGCCTCCGGTCGGAGGCTTTTGACTTTCTGCTAT
