Features (pLannotate 1.2.2; 7 found; start..end, strand, type, name):
     40..71      +  terminator     tonB terminator: bidirectional E. coli tonB-P14 transcription terminator
     72..174     +  promoter       cat promoter: promoter of the E. coli cat gene encoding chloramphenicol acetyltransferase
    175..988     +  CDS            KanR (fragment): aminoglycoside phosphotransferase; aph(3')-Ia; confers resistance to kanamycin in bacteria or G418 (Geneticin®) in eukaryotes
   1011..1038    +  terminator     T7Te terminator: phage T7 early transcription terminator
   1050..1637    -  rep_origin     ori: high-copy-number ColE1/pMB1/pBR322/pUC origin of replication
   1659..1688    -  terminator     T3Te terminator: phage T3 early transcription terminator
   1784..1905    -  polyA_signal   SV40 poly(A) signal: SV40 polyadenylation signal
>Addgene plasmid #100678 | YCe1889 HC_Kan_SV40-polyA_p11 | addgene full sequence | sequence record 192888 | Addgene NGS Result
TACTGACCATTTAAATCATACCTGACCTCCATAGCAGAAAGTCAAAAGCCTCCGACCGGAGGCTTTTGAC
TTGATCGGCACGTAAGAGGTTCCAACTTTCACCATAATGAAATAAGATCACTACCGGGCGTATTTTTTGA
GTTATCGAGATTTTCAGGAGCTAAGGAAGCTAAAATGAGCCATATTCAACGGGAAACGTCTTGCTCGAGG
CCGCGATTAAATTCCAACATGGATGCTGATTTATATGGGTATAAATGGGCTCGCGATAATGTCGGGCAAT
CAGGTGCGACAATCTATCGATTGTATGGGAAGCCCGATGCGCCAGAGTTGTTTCTGAAACATGGCAAAGG
TAGCGTTGCCAATGATGTTACAGATGAGATGGTCAGGCTAAACTGGCTGACGGAATTTATGCCTCTTCCG
ACCATCAAGCATTTTATCCGTACTCCTGATGATGCATGGTTACTCACCACTGCGATCCCAGGGAAAACAG
CATTCCAGGTATTAGAAGAATATCCTGATTCAGGTGAAAATATTGTTGATGCGCTGGCAGTGTTCCTGCG
CCGGTTGCATTCGATTCCTGTTTGTAATTGTCCTTTTAACGGCGATCGCGTATTTCGTCTCGCTCAGGCG
CAATCACGAATGAATAACGGTTTGGTTGGTGCGAGTGATTTTGATGACGAGCGTAATGGCTGGCCTGTTG
AACAAGTCTGGAAAGAAATGCATAAGCTTTTGCCATTCTCACCGGATTCAGTCGTCACTCATGGTGATTT
CTCACTTGATAACCTTATTTTTGACGAGGGGAAATTAATAGGTTGTATTGATGTTGGACGAGTCGGAATC
GCAGACCGATACCAGGATCTTGCCATCCTATGGAACTGCCTCGGTGAGTTTTCTCCTTCATTACAGAAAC
GGCTTTTTCAAAAATATGGTATTGATAATCCTGATATGAATAAATTGCAGTTTCACTTGATGCTCGATGA
GTTTTTCTGAGGGCCCAAATGTAATCACCTGGCTCACCTTCGGGTGGGCCTTTCTGCGTTGCTGGCGTTT
TTCCATAGGCTCCGCCCCCCTGACGAGCATCACAAAAATCGATGCTCAAGTCAGAGGTGGCGAAACCCGA
CAGGACTATAAAGATACCAGGCGTTTCCCCCTGGAAGCTCCCTCGTGCGCTCTCCTGTTCCGACCCTGCC
GCTTACCGGATACCTGTCCGCCTTTCTCCCTTCGGGAAGCGTGGCGCTTTCTCATAGCTCACGCTGTAGG
TATCTCAGTTCGGTGTAGGTCGTTCGCTCCAAGCTGGGCTGTGTGCACGAACCCCCCGTTCAGCCCGACC
GCTGCGCCTTATCCGGTAACTATCGTCTTGAGTCCAACCCGGTAAGACACGACTTATCGCCACTGGCAGC
AGCCACTGGTAACAGGATTAGCAGAGCGAGGTATGTAGGCGGTGCTACAGAGTTCTTGAAGTGGTGGCCT
AACTACGGCTACACTAGAAGAACAGTATTTGGTATCTGCGCTCTGCTGAAGCCAGTTACCTCGGAAAAAG
AGTTGGTAGCTCTTGATCCGGCAAACAAACCACCGCTGGTAGCGGTGGTTTTTTTGTTTGCAAGCAGCAG
ATTACGCGCAGAAAAAAAGGATCTCAAGAAGATCCTTTGATTTTCTACCGAAGAAAGGCCCACCCGTGAA
GGTGAGCCAGTGAGTTGATTGCAGTCCAGTTACGCTGGAGTCTGAGGCTCGTCCTGAATGATATCAAGCT
TGAATTCGTTTTCGTCTCGGACGACAGACATGATAAGATACATTGATGAGTTTGGACAAACCACAACTAG
AATGCAGTGAAAAAAATGCTTTATTTGTGAAATTTGTGATGCTATTGCTTTATTTGTAACCATTATAAGC
TGCAATAAACAAGTTACCCGAGACGTACGAATTCTCTAGATATCGCTCAA
